>Addgene plasmid #47207 | TAL3488 | depositor partial sequence | sequence record 67294 | Insert sequence
ATGGACTACAAAGACCATGACGGTGATTATAAAGATCATGACATCGATTACAAGGATGACGATGACAAGA
TGGCCCCCAAGAAGAAGAGGAAGGTGGGCATTCACCGCGGGGTACCTATGGTGGACTTGAGGACACTCGG
TTATTCGCAACAGCAACAGGAGAAAATCAAGCCTAAGGTCAGGAGCACCGTCGCGCAACACCACGAGGCG
CTTGTGGGGCATGGCTTCACTCATGCGCATATTGTCGCGCTTTCACAGCACCCTGCGGCGCTTGGGACGG
TGGCTGTCAAATACCAAGATATGATTGCGGCCCTGCCCGAAGCCACGCACGAGGCAATTGTAGGGGTCGG
TAAACAGTGGTCGGGAGCGCGAGCACTTGAGGCGCTGCTGACTGTGGCGGGTGAGCTTAGGGGGCCTCCG
CTCCAGCTCGACACCGGGCAGCTGCTGAAGATCGCGAAGAGAGGGGGAGTAACAGCGGTAGAGGCAGTGC
ACGCCTGGCGCAATGCGCTCACCGGGGCCCCCTTGAACCTGACCCCAGACCAGGTAGTCGCAATCGCGAA
CAATAATGGGGGAAAGCAAGCCCTGGAAACCGTGCAAAGGTTGTTGCCGGTCCTTTGTCAAGACCACGGC
CTTACACCGGAGCAAGTCGTGGCCATTGCAAATAATAACGGTGGCAAACAGGCTCTTGAGACGGTTCAGA
GACTTCTCCCAGTTCTCTGTCAAGCCCACGGGCTGACTCCCGATCAAGTTGTAGCGATTGCGAATAACAA
TGGAGGGAAACAAGCATTGGAGACTGTCCAACGGCTCCTTCCCGTGTTGTGTCAAGCCCACGGTTTGACG
CCTGCACAAGTGGTCGCCATCGCCAACAACAACGGCGGTAAGCAGGCGCTGGAAACAGTACAGCGCCTGC
TGCCTGTACTGTGCCAGGATCATGGACTGACCCCAGACCAGGTAGTCGCAATCGCGTCGAACATTGGGGG
AAAGCAAGCCCTGGAAACCGTGCAAAGGTTGTTGCCGGTCCTTTGTCAAGACCACGGCCTTACACCGGAG
CAAGTCGTGGCCATTGCAAATAATAACGGTGGCAAACAGGCTCTTGAGACGGTTCAGAGACTTCTCCCAG
TTCTCTGTCAAGCCCACGGGCTGACTCCCGATCAAGTTGTAGCGATTGCGAATAACAATGGAGGGAAACA
AGCATTGGAGACTGTCCAACGGCTCCTTCCCGTGTTGTGTCAAGCCCACGGTTTGACGCCTGCACAAGTG
GTCGCCATCGCCTCCAATATTGGCGGTAAGCAGGCGCTGGAAACAGTACAGCGCCTGCTGCCTGTACTGT
GCCAGGATCATGGACTGACCCCAGACCAGGTAGTCGCAATCGCGTCGAACATTGGGGGAAAGCAAGCCCT
GGAAACCGTGCAAAGGTTGTTGCCGGTCCTTTGTCAAGACCACGGCCTTACACCGGAGCAAGTCGTGGCC
ATTGCAAGCAACATCGGTGGCAAACAGGCTCTTGAGACGGTTCAGAGACTTCTCCCAGTTCTCTGTCAAG
CCCACGGGCTGACTCCCGATCAAGTTGTAGCGATTGCGTCGAACATTGGAGGGAAACAAGCATTGGAGAC
TGTCCAACGGCTCCTTCCCGTGTTGTGTCAAGCCCACGGTTTGACGCCTGCACAAGTGGTCGCCATCGCC
TCCAATATTGGCGGTAAGCAGGCGCTGGAAACAGTACAGCGCCTGCTGCCTGTACTGTGCCAGGATCATG
GACTGACCCCAGACCAGGTAGTCGCAATCGCGAACAATAATGGGGGAAAGCAAGCCCTGGAAACCGTGCA
AAGGTTGTTGCCGGTCCTTTGTCAAGACCACGGCCTTACACCGGAGCAAGTCGTGGCCATTGCAAGCAAC
ATCGGTGGCAAACAGGCTCTTGAGACGGTTCAGAGACTTCTCCCAGTTCTCTGTCAAGCCCACGGGCTGA
CTCCCGATCAAGTTGTAGCGATTGCGTCCAACGGTGGAGGGAAACAAGCATTGGAGACTGTCCAACGGCT
CCTTCCCGTGTTGTGTCAAGCCCACGGTTTGACGCCTGCACAAGTGGTCGCCATCGCCAGCCATGATGGC
GGTAAGCAGGCGCTGGAAACAGTACAGCGCCTGCTGCCTGTACTGTGCCAGGATCATGGACTGACACCCG
AACAGGTGGTCGCCATTGCTTCCCACGACGGAGGACGGCCAGCCTTGGAG
