>Addgene plasmid #47207 | TAL3488 | addgene partial sequence | sequence record 69205 | JDS-TALEN-F 5'-TAGGGGTCGGTAAACAGTGG-3'
GGCGGGTGAGCTTAGGGGGCCTCCGCTCCAGCTCGACACCGGGCAGCTGCTGAAGATCGCGAAGAGAGGG
GGAGTAACAGCGGTAGAGGCAGTGCACGCCTGGCGCAATGCGCTCACCGGGGCCCCCTTGAACCTGACCC
CAGACCAGGTAGTCGCAATCGCGAACAATAATGGGGGAAAGCAAGCCCTGGAAACCGTGCAAAGGTTGTT
GCCGGTCCTTTGTCAAGACCACGGCCTTACACCGGAGCAAGTCGTGGCCATTGCAAATAATAACGGTGGC
AAACAGGCTCTTGAGACGGTTCAGAGACTTCTCCCAGTTCTCTGTCAAGCCCACGGGCTGACTCCCGATC
AAGTTGTAGCGATTGCGAATAACAATGGAGGGAAACAAGCATTGGAGACTGTCCAACGGCTCCTTCCCGT
GTTGTGTCAAGCCCACGGTTTGACGCCTGCACAAGTGGTCGCCATCGCCAACAACAACGGCGGTAAGCAG
GCGCTGGAAACAGTACAGCGCCTGCTGCCTGTACTGTGCCAGGATCATGGACTGACCCCAGACCAGGTAG
TCGCAATCGCGTCGAACATTGGGGGAAAGCAAGCCCTGGAAACCGTGCAAAGGTTGTTGCCGGTCCTTTG
TCAAGACCACGGCCTTACACCGGAGCAAGTCGTGGCCATTGCAAATAATAACGGTGGCAAACAGGCTCTT
GAGACGGTTCAGAGACTTCTCCCAGTTCTCTGTCAAGCCCACGGGCTGACTCCCGATCAAGTTGTAGCGA
TTGCGAATAACAATGGAGGGAAACAAGCATTGGAGACTGTCCAACGGCTCCTTCCCGTGTTGTGTCAAGC
CCACG
