[The description below was written by a language model from this plasmid's Addgene catalogue record.]
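Description:
TAL3488 is a TALEN expression plasmid encoding the left-hand monomer of a nuclease pair directed against the zebrafish (D. rerio) mef2d gene. It is built on the JDS71 backbone, a roughly 6.4 kb TALEN framework vector classified as a mammalian expression/T7 plasmid. It is maintained in E. coli as a high-copy plasmid under ampicillin selection. The record does not include a feature table, so elements such as the replication origin and polyadenylation signal are not explicitly listed, although the use of a BGH reverse sequencing primer suggests a BGH terminator region downstream of the coding sequence.

The insert, about 1.4 kb, is an engineered TAL effector repeat array designed to recognise a specific 18-nucleotide site in mef2d. It was cloned into the backbone through BsmBI sites that were destroyed in the process, as is typical for type IIS seamless assembly. This places the array in frame with parts supplied by the backbone: an N-terminal 3X Flag epitope for detection and a C-terminal wild-type FokI nuclease domain. Because FokI cleaves only as a dimer, this left monomer is meant to be used with a matching right-hand TALEN that binds the opposite strand nearby. Together the pair makes a double-strand break, and error-prone repair of that break can disrupt the gene. The CMV promoter drives expression in transfected cells. The T7 designation indicates that the coding sequence can also be transcribed in vitro to make mRNA, the usual route for delivery into zebrafish embryos. The construct belongs to a community-oriented set of zebrafish TALENs, associated with work on targeted gene disruption in somatic zebrafish cells.
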