Addgene plasmid #47207: TAL3488
Depositing lab: Keith Joung. Depositing organization: Massachusetts General Hospital. Publication: Targeted gene disruption in somatic zebrafish cells using engineered TALENs. Sander JD, Cade L, Khayter C, Reyon D, Peterson RT, Joung JK, Yeh JR. Nat Biotechnol. 2011 Aug 5;29(8):697-8. doi: 10.1038/nbt.1934. PubMed 21822241.
Backbone
  Vector backbone: JDS71
  Backbone manufacturer: Addgene plasmid #32287
  Backbone size w/o insert (bp): 6447
  Vector type: Mammalian Expression ; T7
Growth in bacteria
  Bacterial resistance: Ampicillin, 100 μg/mL
  Growth temperature: 37°C
  Growth strain: XL1 Blue
  Copy number: High Copy
Gene/Insert
  Gene/Insert name: ZebrafishCommunity-mef2d-left (alt name: mef2d)
  Species: D. rerio (zebrafish)
  Insert size (bp): 1430
  Entrez Gene: mef2d (a.k.a. etID309781.16, fk53b11, wu:fc50h03, wu:fk53b11, zgc:109833)
  Promoter: CMV
  Tag / fusion protein: 3X Flag (N terminal on backbone); WT FOKI (C terminal on backbone)
  Cloning method: Restriction Enzyme; 5′ cloning site BsmBI (destroyed during cloning); 3′ cloning site BsmBI (destroyed during cloning)
  Sequencing primers: 5′ CMV-F; 3′ BGH-rev
Terms and licenses: Academic/Nonprofit Terms; Industry Terms: Not Available to Industry
Depositor comments: Target binding site: TGGGGAGGAAAAAGATCC It is strongly recommended that users perform a diagnostic digest to verify this plasmid prior to use. For example, a double digest of the plasmid with BamHI and KpnI should result in two bands at 2.3kb and 5.8kb.
How to cite: TAL3488 was a gift from Keith Joung (Addgene plasmid # 47207 ; http://n2t.net/addgene:47207 ; RRID:Addgene_47207)
